Addgene plasmid #48873: pSpCas9n(BB) (PX460)
Purpose: Cas9n (D10A nickase mutant) from S. pyogenes
Depositing lab: Feng Zhang. Depositing organization: Broad Institute. Publication: Genome engineering using the CRISPR-Cas9 system. Ran FA, Hsu PD, Wright J, Agarwala V, Scott DA, Zhang F. Nat Protoc. 2013 Nov;8(11):2281-308. doi: 10.1038/nprot.2013.143. Epub 2013 Oct 24. PubMed 24157548.
Backbone
  Vector backbone: PX460
  Total vector size (bp): 8500
  Vector type: Mammalian Expression, CRISPR
Growth in bacteria
  Bacterial resistance: Ampicillin, 100 μg/mL
  Growth temperature: 37°C
  Growth strain: Stbl3
  Copy number: Unknown
Gene/Insert
  Gene/Insert name: hSpCas9n (alt names: SpCas9n; Cas9n; PX460)
  Species: Synthetic
  Insert size (bp): 5400
  Mutation: Cas9 D10A nickase mutant
  Promoter: Cbh
  Tag / fusion protein: 3XFLAG (N terminal on insert)
  Cloning method: Restriction Enzyme; 5′ cloning site AgeI (not destroyed); 3′ cloning site EcoRI (not destroyed)
  Sequencing primers: 5′ TTTATGGCGAGGCGGCGG
Terms and licenses: Academic/Nonprofit Terms; Industry Terms: Not Available to Industry
Depositor comments: For more information on Zhang Lab CRISPR Plasmids please refer to: http://www.addgene.org/crispr/zhang/.
How to cite: pSpCas9n(BB) (PX460) was a gift from Feng Zhang (Addgene plasmid # 48873 ; http://n2t.net/addgene:48873 ; RRID:Addgene_48873)
