[The description below was written by a language model from this plasmid's Addgene catalogue record.]
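Description:
pSpCas9n(BB) (PX460) is a mammalian expression CRISPR plasmid of about 8.5 kb that encodes the D10A nickase form of Streptococcus pyogenes Cas9. It is propagated in bacteria under ampicillin selection. The record does not state the copy number or name the origin of replication, and it lists no mammalian selection marker or fluorescent reporter.

The payload is a synthetic insert of about 5.4 kb, hSpCas9n, driven by the Cbh promoter, a hybrid chicken β-actin-type promoter used for strong expression in mammalian cells. The protein carries an N-terminal 3XFLAG tag, which allows detection or immunoprecipitation with anti-FLAG antibodies. The coding region is flanked by AgeI and EcoRI sites that were retained during cloning, so it can be excised or swapped. The D10A substitution inactivates the RuvC catalytic domain of Cas9, so the enzyme cuts only one strand of the target DNA and leaves a nick instead of a double-strand break.

Nickases of this kind are typically used in pairs with two offset guide RNAs targeting opposite strands. The two nicks together produce a staggered double-strand break with reduced off-target cleavage. A single nick can also be used to favour homology-directed repair over error-prone end joining. The "(BB)" in the name suggests a guide RNA cloning backbone, as in related plasmids of this series, but the catalogue fields do not describe a guide expression cassette, its promoter or its cloning sites. No feature table was provided, so those elements cannot be confirmed here.
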