>Addgene plasmid #48873 | pSpCas9n(BB) (PX460) | addgene partial sequence | sequence record 73104 | U6sponge-F 5'-GGACTATCATATGCTTACCGTAACTTGA-3'
TTTCGATTTCTTGGCTTTATATATCTTGTGGAAAGGACGAAACACCGGGTCTTCGAGAAGACCTGTTTTA
GAGCTAGAAATAGCAAGTTAAAATAAGGCTAGTCCGTTATCAACTTGAAAAAGTGGCACCGAGTCGGTGC
TTTTTTGTTTTAGAGCTAGAAATAGCAAGTTAAAATAAGGCTAGTCCGTTTTTAGCGCGTGCGCCAATTC
TGCAGACAAATGGCTCTAGAGGTACCCGTTACATAACTTACGGTAAATGGCCCGCCTGGCTGACCGCCCA
ACGACCCCCGCCCATTGACGTCAATAGTAACGCCAATAGGGACTTTCCATTGACGTCAATGGGTGGAGTA
TTTACGGTAAACTGCCCACTTGGCAGTACATCAAGTGTATCATATGCCAAGTACGCCCCCTATTGACGTC
AATGACGGTAAATGGCCCGCCTGGCATTGTGCCCAGTACATGACCTTATGGGACTTTCCTACTTGGCAGT
ACATCTACGTATTAGTCATCGCTATTACCATGGTCGAGGTGAGCCCCACGTTCTGCTTCACTCTCCCCAT
CTCCCCCCCCTCCCCACCCCCAATTTTGTATTTATTTATTTTTTAATTATTTTGTGCAGCGATGGGGGC
