>Addgene plasmid #48873 | pSpCas9n(BB) (PX460) | addgene partial sequence | sequence record 73175 | BGH-rev 5'-TAGAAGGCACAGTCGAGG-3'
GAATTCTTACTTTTTCTTTTTTGCCTGGCCGGCCTTTTTCGTGGCCGCCGGCCTTTTGTCGCCTCCCAGC
TGAGACAGGTCGATCCGTGTCTCGTACAGGCCGGTGATGCTCTGGTGGATCAGGGTGGCGTCCAGCACCT
CTTTGGTGCTGGTGTACCTCTTCCGGTCGATGGTGGTGTCAAAGTACTTGAAGGCGGCAGGGGCTCCCAG
ATTGGTCAGGGTAAACAGGTGGATGATATTCTCGGCCTGCTCTCTGATGGGCTTATCCCGGTGCTTGTTG
TAGGCGGACAGCACTTTGTCCAGATTAGCGTCGGCCAGGATCACTCTCTTGGAGAACTCGCTGATCTGCT
CGATGATCTCGTCCAGGTAGTGCTTGTGCTGTTCCACAAACAGCTGTTTCTGCTCATTATCCTCGGGGGA
GCCCTTCAGCTTCTCATAGTGGCTGGCCAGGTACAGGAAGTTCACATATTTGGAGGGCAGGGCCAGTTCG
TTTCCCTTCTGCAGTTCGCCGGCAGAGGCCAGCATTCTCTTCCGGCCGTTTTCCAGCTCGAACAGGGAGT
ACTTAGGCAGCTTGATGATCAGGTCCTTTTTCACTTCTTTGTAGCCCTTGGCTTCCAGAAAGTCGATGGG
ATTCTTCTCGAAGCTGCTTCTTTCCATGATGGTGATCCCCAGCAGCTCTTTCACACTCTTCAGTTTCTTG
GACTTGCCCTTTTCCACTTTGGCCACCACCAGCACAGAATAGGCCACGGTGGGGCTGTCGAAGCCGCCGT
ACTTCTTAGGGTCCCAGTCCTTCTTTCTGGCGATCAGCTTATCGCTGTTCCTCTTGGGCAGGATAGACTC
TTTGCTGAAGCCGCCTGTCTGCACCTCGGTCTTTTTCACGATATTCACTTGGGGCATGCTCAGCACTTTC
CGCACGGTGGCAAAATCCCGGCCCTTATCCCACACGATCTCCCCGGTTTCGCCGTTTGTCTCGATCAGAG
GCCGCTTCCGGATCTCGCCGTTGGCCAGGGTAATCTCGGTCTTGAAAAAGTTCATGATGTTGCTGTAGAA
GAAGTACTTGGCGGTAGCCTTGCCGATTTCCTGCTCGCTCTTGGCGATCATCT
