>Addgene plasmid #48873 | pSpCas9n(BB) (PX460) | addgene partial sequence | sequence record 73256 | dCas9-R2 5'-GGGTTTCCACCAGCTGTCTC-3'
CAGTTCGCTCAGGCCGCCTCTCTCGGCCTTGGTCAGATTGTCGAACTTTCTCTGGGTAATCAGCTTGGCG
TTCAGCAGCTGCCGCCAGTAGTTCTTCATCTTCTTCACGACCTCTTCGGAGGGCACGTTGTCGCTCTTGC
CCCGGTTCTTGTCGCTTCTGGTCAGCACCTTGTTGTCGATGGAGTCGTCCTTCAGAAAGCTCTGAGGCAC
GATATGGTCCACATCGTAGTCGGACAGCCGGTTGATGTCCAGTTCCTGGTCCACGTACATATCCCGCCCA
TTCTGCAGGTAGTACAGGTACAGCTTCTCGTTCTGCAGCTGGGTGTTTTCCACGGGGTGTTCTTTCAGGA
TCTGGCTGCCCAGCTCTTTGATGCCCTCTTCGATCCGCTTCATTCTCTCGCGGCTGTTCTTCTGTCCCTT
CTGGGTGGTCTGGTTCTCTCTGGCCATTTCGATCACGATGTTCTCGGGCTTGTGCCGGCCCATCACTTTC
ACGAGCTCGTCCACCACCTTCACTGTCTGCAGGATGCCCTTCTTAATGGCGGGGCTGCCGGCCAGATTGG
CAATGTGCTCGTGCAGGCTATCGCCCTGGCCGGACACCTGGGCTTTCTGGATGTCCTCTTTAAAGGTCAG
GCTGTCGTCGTGGATCAGCTGCATGAAGTTTCTGTTGGCGAAGCCGTCGGACTTCAGGAAATCCAGGATT
GTCTTGCCGGACTGCTTGTCCCGGATGCCGTTGATCAGCTTCCGGCTCAGCCTGCCCCAGCCGGTGTATC
TCCGCCGCTTCAGCTGCTTCATCACTTTGTCGTCGAACAGGTGGGCATAGGTTTTCAGCCGTTCCTCGAT
CATCTCTCTGTCCTCAAACAGTGTCAGGGTCAGCACGATATCTTCCAGAATGTCCTCGTTTTCCTCATTG
TCCAGGAAGTCCTTGTCCTTGATAATTTTCAGCAGATCGTGGTATGTGCCCAGGGAGGCGTTGAACCGAT
CTTCCACGCCGGAGATTTCCACGGAGTCGAAGC
