>Addgene plasmid #48873 | pSpCas9n(BB) (PX460) | addgene partial sequence | sequence record 73265 | pCbhProF2 5'-agggtttaagggatggttgg-3'
TAATGTTTAATTACCTGGAGCACCTGCCTGAAATCACTTTTTTTCAGGTTGGACCGGTGCCACCATGGAC
TATAAGGACCACGACGGAGACTACAAGGATCATGATATTGATTACAAAGACGATGACGATAAGATGGCCC
CAAAGAAGAAGCGGAAGGTCGGTATCCACGGAGTCCCAGCAGCCGACAAGAAGTACAGCATCGGCCTGGC
CATCGGCACCAACTCTGTGGGCTGGGCCGTGATCACCGACGAGTACAAGGTGCCCAGCAAGAAATTCAAG
GTGCTGGGCAACACCGACCGGCACAGCATCAAGAAGAACCTGATCGGAGCCCTGCTGTTCGACAGCGGCG
AAACAGCCGAGGCCACCCGGCTGAAGAGAACCGCCAGAAGAAGATACACCAGACGGAAGAACCGGATCTG
CTATCTGCAAGAGATCTTCAGCAACGAGATGGCCAAGGTGGACGACAGCTTCTTCCACAGACTGGAAGAG
TCCTTCCTGGTGGAAGAGGATAAGAAGCACGAGCGGCACCCCATCTTCGGCAACATCGTGGACGAGGTGG
CCTACCACGAGAAGTACCCCACCATCTACCACCTGAGAAAGAAACTGGTGGACAGCACCGACAAGGCCGA
CCTGCGGCTGATCTATCTGGCCCTGGCCCACATGATCAAGTTCCGGGGCCACTTCCTGATCGAGGGCGAC
CTGAACCCCGACAACAGCGACGTGGACAAGCTGTTCATCCAGCTGGTGCAGACCTACAACCAGCTGTTCG
AGGAAAACCCCATCAACGCCAGCGGCGTGGACGCCAAGGCCATCCTGTCTGCCAGACTGAGCAAGAGCAG
ACGGCTGGAAAATCTGATCGCCCAGCTGCCCGGCGAGAAGAAGAATGGCCTGTTCGGCAACCTGATTGCC
CTGAGCCTGGGCCTGACCCCCAACTTCAAGAGCAACTTCGACCTGGCCGAGGAT
