>Addgene plasmid #48873 | pSpCas9n(BB) (PX460) | addgene partial sequence | sequence record 81862 | pBR322ori-F 5'-GGGAAACGCCTGGTATCTTT-3'
GCCACCTCTGACTTGAGCGTCGATTTTTGTGATGCTCGTCAGGGGGGCGGAGCCTATGGAAAAACGCCAG
CAACGCGGCCTTTTTACGGTTCCTGGCCTTTTGCTGGCCTTTTGCTCACATGTGAGGGCCTATTTCCCAT
GATTCCTTCATATTTGCATATACGATACAAGGCTGTTAGAGAGATAATTGGAATTAATTTGACTGTAAAC
ACAAAGATATTAGTACAAAATACGTGACGTAGAAAGTAATAATTTCTTGGGTAGTTTGCAGTTTTAAAAT
TATGTTTTAAAATGGACTATCATATGCTTACCGTAACTTGAAAGTATTTCGATTTCTTGGCTTTATATAT
CTTGTGGAAAGGACGAAACACCGGGTCTTCGAGAAGACCTGTTTTAGAGCTAGAAATAGCAAGTTAAAAT
AAGGCTAGTCCGTTATCAACTTGAAAAAGTGGCACCGAGTCGGTGCTTTTTTGTTTTAGAGCTAGAAATA
GCAAGTTAAAATAAGGCTAGTCCGTTTTTAGCGCGTGCGCCAATTCTGCAGACAAATGGCTCTAGAGGTA
CCCGTTACATAACTTACGGTAAATGGCCCGCCTGGCTGACCGCCCAACGACCCCCGCCCATTGACGTCAA
TAGTAACGCCAATAGGGACTTTCCATTGACGTCAATGGGTGGAGTATTTACGGTAAACTGCCCACTTGGC
AGTACATCAAGTGTATCATATGCCAAGTACGCCCCCTATTGACGTCAATGACGGTAAATGGCCCGCCTGG
CATTGTGCCCAGTACATGACCTTATGGGACTTTCCTACTTGGCAGTACATCTACGTATTAGTCATCGCTA
TTACCATGGTCGAGGTGAGCCCCACGTTCTGCTTCACTCTCCCCATCTCCCC
