>Addgene plasmid #48873 | pSpCas9n(BB) (PX460) | addgene partial sequence | sequence record 81882 | hSpCas9-R1 5'-CGCTCGTGCTTCTTATCCTC-3'
TCTTCCAGTCTGTGGAAGAAGCTGTCGTCCACCTTGGCCATCTCGTTGCTGAAGATCTCTTGCAGATAGC
AGATCCGGTTCTTCCGTCTGGTGTATCTTCTTCTGGCGGTTCTCTTCAGCCGGGTGGCCTCGGCTGTTTC
GCCGCTGTCGAACAGCAGGGCTCCGATCAGGTTCTTCTTGATGCTGTGCCGGTCGGTGTTGCCCAGCACC
TTGAATTTCTTGCTGGGCACCTTGTACTCGTCGGTGATCACGGCCCAGCCCACAGAGTTGGTGCCGATGG
CCAGGCCGATGCTGTACTTCTTGTCGGCTGCTGGGACTCCGTGGATACCGACCTTCCGCTTCTTCTTTGG
GGCCATCTTATCGTCATCGTCTTTGTAATCAATATCATGATCCTTGTAGTCTCCGTCGTGGTCCTTATAG
TCCATGGTGGCACCGGTCCAACCTGAAAAAAAGTGATTTCAGGCAGGTGCTCCAGGTAATTAAACATTAA
TACCCCACCAACCAACCATCCCTTAAACCCTTACCTCTTGCTCAGCTAATTACAGCCCGGAGGAGAAGGG
CCGTCCCGCCCGCTCACCTGTGGGAGTAACGCGGTCAGTCAGAGCCGGGGCGGGCGGCGCGAGGCG
